Addgene plasmid #104871: PE_18: Plux_lac_eG
Purpose: PE_18: Plux_lac_eG
Depositing lab: Matthew Bennett. Depositing organization: Rice University. Publication: Tuning the dynamic range of bacterial promoters regulated by ligand-inducible transcription factors. Chen Y, Ho JML, Shis DL, Gupta C, Long J, Wagner DS, Ott W, Josic K, Bennett MR. Nat Commun. 2018 Jan 4;9(1):64. doi: 10.1038/s41467-017-02473-5. PubMed 29302024.
Backbone
  Vector backbone: pmb1, +ROP
  Backbone size w/o insert (bp): 3886
  Total vector size (bp): 3971
  Vector type: Bacterial Expression
Growth in bacteria
  Bacterial resistance: Kanamycin, 50 μg/mL
  Growth temperature: 37°C
  Growth strain: DH5alpha
  Copy number: High Copy
Gene/Insert
  Gene/Insert name: Hybrid Promoter : Plux_lac_eG
  Promoter: Hybrid Promoter : Plux_lac_eG
  Cloning method: Gateway Cloning
  Sequencing primers: 5′ CATTTCTGAAGAGGACTTGTTGCG; 3′ CTTCACCCTCGCCACGCACG
Terms and licenses: Academic/Nonprofit Terms; Industry Terms: Not Available to Industry
Depositor comments: Note: Plasmid contains a tet operator instead of a lac operator between rop and myc. This change is not known to affect plasmid function.
How to cite: PE_18: Plux_lac_eG was a gift from Matthew Bennett (Addgene plasmid # 104871 ; http://n2t.net/addgene:104871 ; RRID:Addgene_104871)
