[The description below was written by a language model from this plasmid's Addgene catalogue record and pLannotate feature annotations shown in this document.]
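Description:
PE_18: Plux_lac_eG is a bacterial expression plasmid of roughly 4 kb, built on a pMB1-type backbone that retains the rop gene and the pBR322 bom (basis of mobility) region. It replicates in E. coli from the ColE1/pMB1-family origin and is selected with kanamycin through an aph(3')-Ia aminoglycoside phosphotransferase gene. The catalogue lists it as high copy, although Rop normally moderates copy number in this origin family. The catalogue gives a total size of 3,971 bp, while the sequenced record behind the feature table is 3,947 nt.

The payload is a synthetic hybrid promoter, Plux_lac_eG, placed upstream of a superfolder GFP reporter and followed by the phage T7 early (T7Te) terminator. The annotation picks up two lac operator sites, one of them a fragment of the symmetric operator, shortly before the sfGFP coding sequence. This fits a promoter repressed by LacI and relieved by IPTG. The "lux" part of the name implies additional control by a LuxR-type quorum-sensing activator, but no lux element is annotated, and neither LacI nor LuxR is encoded on the plasmid, so these regulators would have to be supplied by the host or another construct. Upstream of the promoter lies a Myc epitope tag sequence preceded by a PLtetO-1 fragment. The depositor notes that a tet operator sits between rop and myc where a lac operator was expected, and that this is not known to affect function.

The associated work concerns tuning the dynamic range of ligand-inducible bacterial promoters. The plasmid therefore most likely serves as a fluorescent reporter for measuring the two-input response of this promoter variant.
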