Features (pLannotate 1.2.2; 13 found; start..end, strand, type, name):
     67..87      +  promoter       PLtetO-1 promoter (fragment): modified phage lambda PL promoter with tet operator sites (Lutz and Bujard, 1997)
    100..318     +  CDS            N-MYC2 (fragment): MYC2_MARMO - Protein inferred from homology: Swiss-Prot protein existence level 3. From Marmota monax (Woodchuck).
    286..315     +  CDS            Myc: Myc (human c-Myc proto-oncogene) epitope tag
    469..485     -  protein_bind   lac operator (symmetric) (fragment): The lac repressor binds to the lac operator to inhibit transcription in E. coli. This inhibition can be relieved by adding lactose or isopropyl-β-D-thiogalactopyranoside (IPTG). The symmetric lac operator was optimized for tight binding of lac repressor. lac repressor encoded by lacI
    500..516     +  protein_bind   lac operator: The lac repressor binds to the lac operator to inhibit transcription in E. coli. This inhibition can be relieved by adding lactose or isopropyl-β-D-thiogalactopyranoside (IPTG). lac repressor encoded by lacI
    601..1314    +  CDS            superfolder GFP: GFP variant that folds robustly even when fused to poorly folded proteins (Pédelacq et al., 2006)
   1466..1493    +  terminator     T7Te terminator: phage T7 early transcription terminator
   1576..1633    +  promoter       AmpR promoter (fragment): bla
   1642..2457    -  CDS            KanR: aminoglycoside phosphotransferase; aph(3')-Ia; confers resistance to kanamycin in bacteria or G418 (Geneticin®) in eukaryotes
   2579..3167    +  rep_origin     ori: high-copy-number ColE1/pMB1/pBR322/pUC origin of replication
   3353..3492    -  misc_feature   bom: basis of mobility region from pBR322
   3594..3785    -  CDS            rop: Rop protein, which maintains plasmids at low copy number; rop
   3826..3936    +  CDS            mbeC (fragment): MBEC_ECOLX - Experimental evidence at protein level: Swiss-Prot protein existence level 1. Required for efficient mobilization of ColE1 plasmid and is thus essential to promote the specific transfer of the plasmid during conjugation. Probably functions by inducing DNA bending, helping the MbeA relaxase to melt the DNA around the nic site and cleave the phosphodiester bond. Binds specifically double-stranded DNA (dsDNA) containing the ColE1 oriT but does not recognize the inverted repeat (IR). From Escherichia coli.
>Addgene plasmid #104871 | PE_18: Plux_lac_eG | addgene full sequence | sequence record 229890 | Addgene NGS Result
AGTGCGCTCGAGCTTCCCAACCTTACCAGAGGGCGCCCCAGCTGGCAATTCCGACGTCTGTGTGGATCCC
TATCAGTGATAGAGATTCACACAGGGCCCTCGGACACCGAGGAGAATGTCAAGAGGCGAACACACAACGT
CTTGGAGCGCCAGAGGAGGAACGAGCTAAAACGGAGCTTTTTTGCCCTGCGTGACCAGATCCCGGAGTTG
GAAAACAATGAAAAGGCCCCCAAGGTAGTTATCCTTAAAAAAGCCACAGCATACATCCTGTCCGTCCAAG
CAGAGGAGCAAAAGCTCATTTCTGAAGAGGACTTGTTGCGGAAACGACGAGAACAGTTGAAACACAAACT
TGAACAGCTACGGAACTCTTGTGCGTAAGGAAAAGTAAGGAAAACGATTCCTTCTAACAGAAATGTCCTG
AGCAATCACCTATGAACTGTCGAACCTGTAGGATCGTACAGTTAGACATGTGAGCGCTCACAATTTATAG
TGAGCACAATTGTGAGCGGATAACAATTGCATGCCACTTAAAAAGGAGATCAACAATGAAAGCAATTTTC
GTACTGAAACATCTTAATCATGCTAAGGAGAAATACTAGTATGCGTAAAGGCGAAGAGCTGTTCACTGGT
GTCGTCCCTATTCTGGTGGAACTGGATGGTGATGTCAACGGTCATAAGTTTTCCGTGCGTGGCGAGGGTG
AAGGTGACGCAACTAATGGTAAACTGACGCTGAAGTTCATCTGTACTACTGGTAAACTGCCGGTACCTTG
GCCGACTCTGGTAACGACGCTGACTTATGGTGTTCAGTGCTTTGCTCGTTATCCGGACCATATGAAGCAG
CATGACTTCTTCAAGTCCGCCATGCCGGAAGGCTATGTGCAGGAACGCACGATTTCCTTTAAGGATGACG
GCACGTACAAAACGCGTGCGGAAGTGAAATTTGAAGGCGATACCCTGGTAAACCGCATTGAGCTGAAAGG
CATTGACTTTAAAGAAGACGGCAATATCCTGGGCCATAAGCTGGAATACAATTTTAACAGCCACAATGTT
TACATCACCGCCGATAAACAAAAAAATGGCATTAAAGCGAATTTTAAAATTCGCCACAACGTGGAGGATG
GCAGCGTGCAGCTGGCTGATCACTACCAGCAAAACACTCCAATCGGTGATGGTCCTGTTCTGCTGCCAGA
CAATCACTATCTGAGCTACCAAAGCGTTCTGTCTAAAGATCCGAACGAGAAACGCGATCATATGGTTCTG
CTGGAGTTCGTAACCGCAGCGGGCATCACGCATGGTATGGATGAACTGTACAAATGATGAAGCTTCCCCT
ACGTGCTGCTGAAGTTGCCCGCAACAGAGAGTGGAACCAACCGGTGATACCACGATACTATGACTGAGAG
TCAACGCCATGAGCGGCCTCATTTCTTATTCTGAGTTACAACAGTCCGCACCGCTGTCTCACACTGGCTC
ACCTTCGGGTGGGCCTTTCTGCGTTTATATACTAGAGAGAGAATATAAAAAGCCAGATTATTAATCCGGC
TTTTTTATTATTTCCTAGCTAGCCGGGGAAATGTGCGCGGAACCCCTATTTGTTTATTTTTCTAAATACA
TTCAAATATGTATCCGCTCATGAATTAATTCTTAGAAAAACTCATCGAGCATCAAATGAAACTGCAATTT
ATTCATATCAGGATTATCAATACCATATTTTTGAAAAAGCCGTTTCTGTAATGAAGGAGAAAACTCACCG
AGGCAGTTCCATAGGATGGCAAGATCCTGGTATCGGTCTGCGATTCCGACTCGTCCAACATCAATACAAC
CTATTAATTTCCCCTCGTCAAAAATAAGGTTATCAAGTGAGAAATCACCATGAGTGACGACTGAATCCGG
TGAGAATGGCAAAAGTTTATGCATTTCTTTCCAGACTTGTTCAACAGGCCAGCCATTACGCTCGTCATCA
AAATCACTCGCATCAACCAAACCGTTATTCATTCGTGATTGCGCCTGAGCGAGACGAAATACGCGATCGC
TGTTAAAAGGACAATTACAAACAGGAATCGAATGCAACCGGCGCAGGAACACTGCCAGCGCATCAACAAT
ATTTTCACCTGAATCAGGATATTCTTCTAATACCTGGAATGCTGTTTTCCCGGGGATCGCAGTGGTGAGT
AACCATGCATCATCAGGAGTACGGATAAAATGCTTGATGGTCGGAAGAGGCATAAATTCCGTCAGCCAGT
TTAGTCTGACCATCTCATCTGTAACATCATTGGCAACGCTACCTTTGCCATGTTTCAGAAACAACTCTGG
CGCATCGGGCTTCCCATACAATCGATAGATTGTCGCACCTGATTGCCCGACATTATCGCGAGCCCATTTA
TACCCATATAAATCAGCATCCATGCTGGAATTTAATCGCGGCCTAGAGCAAGACGTTTCCCGTTGAATAT
GGCTCATAACACCCCTTGTATTACTGTTTATGTAAGCAGACAGTTTTATTGTTCATGACCAAAATCCCTT
AACGTGAGTTTTCGTTCCACTGAGCGTCAGACCCCGTAGAAAAGATCAAAGGATCTTCTTGAGATCCTTT
TTTTCTGCGCGTAATCTGCTGCTTGCAAACAAAAAAACCACCGCTACCAGCGGTGGTTTGTTTGCCGGAT
CAAGAGCTACCAACTCTTTTTCCGAAGGTAACTGGCTTCAGCAGAGCGCAGATACCAAATACTGTCCTTC
TAGTGTAGCCGTAGTTAGGCCACCACTTCAAGAACTCTGTAGCACCGCCTACATACCTCGCTCTGCTAAT
CCTGTTACCAGTGGCTGCTGCCAGTGGCGATAAGTCGTGTCTTACCGGGTTGGACTCAAGACGATAGTTA
CCGGATAAGGCGCAGCGGTCGGGCTGAACGGGGGGTTCGTGCACACAGCCCAGCTTGGAGCGAACGACCT
ACACCGAACTGAGATACCTACAGCGTGAGCTATGAGAAAGCGCCACGCTTCCCGAAGGGAGAAAGGCGGA
CAGGTATCCGGTAAGCGGCAGGGTCGGAACAGGAGAGCGCACGAGGGAGCTTCCAGGGGGAAACGCCTGG
TATCTTTATAGTCCTGTCGGGTTTCGCCACCTCTGACTTGAGCGTCGATTTTTGTGATGCTCGTCAGGGG
GGCGGAGCCTATGGAAAAACGCCAGCAACGCGGCCTTTTTACGGTTCCTGGCCTTTTGCTGGCCTTTTGC
TCACATGTTCTTTCCTGCGTTATCCCCTGATTCTGTGGATAACCGTATTACCGCCTTTGAGTGAGCTGAT
ACCGCTCGCCGCAGCCGAACGACCGAGCGCAGCGAGTCAGTGAGCGAGGAAGCGGAAGAGCGCCTGATGC
GGTATTTTCTCCTTACGCATCTGTGCGGTATTTCACACCGCAATGGTGCACTCTCAGTACAATCTGCTCT
GATGCCGCATAGTTAAGCCAGTATACACTCCGCTATCGCTACGTGACTGGGTCATGGCTGCGCCCCGACA
CCCGCCAACACCCGCTGACGCGCCCTGACGGGCTTGTCTGCTCCCGGCATCCGCTTACAGACAAGCTGTG
ACCGTCTCCGGGAGCTGCATGTGTCAGAGGTTTTCACCGTCATCACCGAAACGCGCGAGGCAGCTGCGGT
AAAGCTCATCAGCGTGGTCGTGAAGCGATTCACAGATGTCTGCCTGTTCATCCGCGTCCAGCTCGTTGAG
TTTCTCCAGAAGCGTTAATGTCTGGCTTCTGATAAAGCGGGCCATGTTAAGGGCGGTTTTTTCCTGTTTG
GTCACTGATGCCTCCGTGTAAGGGGGATTTCTGTTCATGGGGGTAATGATACCGATGAAACGAGAGAGGA
TGCTCACGATACGGGTTACTGATGATGAACATGCCCGGTTACTGGAACGTTGTGAGGGTAAACAACTGGC
GGTATGGATGCGGCGGGACCAGAGCTC
