>Addgene plasmid #104871 | PE_18: Plux_lac_eG | depositor partial sequence | sequence record 214383 | Hybrid Promoter: Plux_lac_eG
TCGAACCTGTAGGATCGTACAGTTAGACATGTGAGCGCTCACAATTTATAGTGAGCACAATTGTGAGCGG
ATAACAATTGCATGC
