>Addgene plasmid #104871 | PE_18: Plux_lac_eG | depositor partial sequence | sequence record 214384 | sfYFP
ATGCGTAAAGGCGAAGAGCTGTTCACTGGTGTCGTCCCTATTCTGGTGGAACTGGATGGTGATGTCAACG
GTCATAAGTTTTCCGTGCGTGGCGAGGGTGAAGGTGACGCAACTAATGGTAAACTGACGCTGAAGTTCAT
CTGTACTACTGGTAAACTGCCGGTACCTTGGCCGACTCTGGTAACGACGCTGACTTATGGTGTTCAGTGC
TTTGCTCGTTATCCGGACCATATGAAGCAGCATGACTTCTTCAAGTCCGCCATGCCGGAAGGCTATGTGC
AGGAACGCACGATTTCCTTTAAGGATGACGGCACGTACAAAACGCGTGCGGAAGTGAAATTTGAAGGCGA
TACCCTGGTAAACCGCATTGAGCTGAAAGGCATTGACTTTAAAGAAGACGGCAATATCCTGGGCCATAAG
CTGGAATACAATTTTAACAGCCACAATGTTTACATCACCGCCGATAAACAAAAAAATGGCATTAAAGCGA
ATTTTAAAATTCGCCACAACGTGGAGGATGGCAGCGTGCAGCTGGCTGATCACTACCAGCAAAACACTCC
AATCGGTGATGGTCCTGTTCTGCTGCCAGACAATCACTATCTGAGCTACCAAAGCGTTCTGTCTAAAGAT
CCGAACGAGAAACGCGATCATATGGTTCTGCTGGAGTTCGTAACCGCAGCGGGCATCACGCATGGTATGG
ATGAACTGTACAAATGATGA
